Addgene plasmid #84503: V2-MESA-35F-Tev
Purpose: MESA protease chain with V2-MESA ectodomain, 35 extracellular linkers, a flag tag, and Tev protease
Depositing lab: Joshua Leonard. Depositing organization: Northwestern University. Publication: Rewiring human cellular input-output using modular extracellular sensors. Schwarz KA, Daringer NM, Dolberg TB, Leonard JN. Nat Chem Biol. 2016 Dec 12. doi: 10.1038/nchembio.2253. PubMed 27941759.
Backbone
  Vector backbone: pAAV
  Backbone manufacturer: Stratagene
  Backbone size w/o insert (bp): 5520
  Total vector size (bp): 7176
  Vector type: Mammalian Expression, AAV
Growth in bacteria
  Bacterial resistance: Ampicillin, 100 μg/mL
  Growth temperature: 37°C
  Growth strain: NEB Stable
  Copy number: Low Copy
Gene/Insert
  Gene/Insert name: V2-MESA-35F-Tev
  Species: H. sapiens (human), Synthetic
  Insert size (bp): 1674
  Promoter: CMV
  Tag / fusion protein: Flag (N terminal on insert)
  Cloning method: Restriction Enzyme; 5′ cloning site NheI (not destroyed); 3′ cloning site NotI (not destroyed)
  Sequencing primers: 5′ CGCAAATGGGCGGTAGGCGTG; 3′ TAGAAGGCACAGTCGAGG
Terms and licenses: Academic/Nonprofit Terms; Industry Terms: Not Available to Industry
How to cite: V2-MESA-35F-Tev was a gift from Joshua Leonard (Addgene plasmid # 84503 ; http://n2t.net/addgene:84503 ; RRID:Addgene_84503)
