[The description below was written by a language model from this plasmid's Addgene catalogue record and pLannotate feature annotations shown in this document.]
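Description:
V2-MESA-35F-Tev is a mammalian expression plasmid built on the Stratagene pAAV backbone. It encodes the protease chain of a Modular Extracellular Sensor Architecture (MESA) receptor. It is propagated in E. coli through a ColE1/pUC-type origin and selected with ampicillin via the β-lactamase gene, and an f1 origin is also present. The catalogue lists the plasmid as low copy and grown in a recombination-deficient strain, which is common for constructs carrying AAV2 inverted terminal repeats. Two ITRs are annotated, one spanning the sequence origin and one downstream of the polyadenylation region. They flank the expression cassette, so in principle it could be packaged into recombinant AAV as well as delivered by transfection. The catalogue gives a total size of 7176 bp, while the deposited full sequence is 7,167 nt, a small discrepancy.

The cassette is driven by the CMV immediate early enhancer and promoter and terminated by a β-globin poly(A) signal. The roughly 1.7 kb open reading frame begins with the V2 ectodomain. The annotation tool matches it to an immunoglobulin kappa light-chain variable region followed by a heavy-chain variable region, an arrangement consistent with a single-chain antibody fragment; the record does not state the ligand. The record also describes an N-terminal Flag tag and an extracellular linker designated "35", although neither is annotated in the feature table. A short CD28-derived segment follows, presumably the transmembrane anchor, and it is fused to an intracellular tobacco etch virus (TEV) protease. In the MESA design, ligand-induced dimerisation brings this protease chain next to a partner target chain, which is supplied on a separate construct. TEV then cleaves the partner to release a tethered effector. The plasmid is used to engineer human cells that convert an extracellular cue into a programmed output.
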