Features (pLannotate 1.2.2; 23 found; start..end, strand, type, name):
    175..554     +  enhancer       CMV enhancer: human cytomegalovirus immediate early enhancer
    555..758     +  promoter       CMV promoter: human cytomegalovirus (CMV) immediate early promoter
    754..787     +  LTR            5' LTR (truncated) (fragment): truncated 5' long terminal repeat (LTR) from HIV-1
    803..821     +  promoter       T7 promoter: promoter for bacteriophage T7 RNA polymerase
    865..1188    +  CDS            IGKV1-39 (fragment): KV139_HUMAN - Experimental evidence at protein level: Swiss-Prot protein existence level 1. V region of the variable domain of immunoglobulin light chains that participates in the antigen recognition (PubMed:24600447). Immunoglobulins, also known as antibodies, are membrane-bound or secreted glycoproteins produced by B lymphocytes. In the recognition phase of humoral immunity, the membrane-bound immunoglobulins serve as receptors which, upon binding of a specific antigen, trigger the clonal expansion and differentiation of B lymphocytes into immunoglobulins- secreting plasma cells. Secreted im
   1273..1623    +  CDS            HV01_CANLF: Experimental evidence at protein level: Swiss-Prot protein existence level 1. From Canis lupus familiaris (Dog) (Canis familiaris).
   1717..1779    +  CDS            Cd28 (fragment): CD28_MOUSE - Experimental evidence at protein level: Swiss-Prot protein existence level 1. Involved in T-cell activation, the induction of cell proliferation and cytokine production and promotion of T-cell survival. Enhances the production of IL4 and IL10 in T-cells in conjunction with TCR/CD3 ligation and CD40L costimulation. From Mus musculus (Mouse).
   1789..2490    +  CDS            TEV protease: tobacco etch virus protease (Kapust et al., 2001)
   2495..2518    -  misc_feature   MCS (fragment): pBluescript multiple cloning site
   2533..2610    +  CDS            HBB (fragment): HBB_PONPY - Experimental evidence at transcript level: Swiss-Prot protein existence level 2. Involved in oxygen transport from the lung to the various peripheral tissues. From Pongo pygmaeus (Bornean orangutan).
   2614..3006    +  polyA_signal   β-globin poly(A): human β-globin polyadenylation signal
   3367..3494    +  repeat_region  AAV2 ITR (fragment): inverted terminal repeat of adeno-associated virus serotype 2 inverted
   3492..3564    +  CDS            lacZα (fragment): LacZα fragment of β-galactosidase; lacZ fragment
   3573..3926    +  CDS            M13 gene IV (fragment) (sequence partly withheld): pIV; IV; phage assembly
   3914..4369    +  rep_origin     f1 ori (sequence partly withheld): f1 bacteriophage origin of replication; arrow indicates direction of (+) strand synthesis
   4432..4835    +  CDS            M13 gene II (fragment) (sequence partly withheld): pII; II; replication
   4842..4941    -  misc_feature   bom (fragment): basis of mobility region from pBR322
   5043..5078    -  CDS            rop (fragment): Rop protein, which maintains plasmids at low copy number; rop
   5173..5277    +  promoter       AmpR promoter: bla
   5278..6138    +  CDS            AmpR: β-lactamase; bla; confers resistance to ampicillin, carbenicillin, and related antibiotics
   6309..6897    +  rep_origin     ori: high-copy-number ColE1/pMB1/pBR322/pUC origin of replication
   7080..7134    +  CDS            lacI (fragment): lac repressor; lacI; The lac repressor binds to the lac operator to inhibit transcription in E. coli. This inhibition can be relieved by adding lactose or isopropyl-β-D-thiogalactopyranoside (IPTG).
   7133..99      -  repeat_region  AAV2 ITR (across the origin): inverted terminal repeat of adeno-associated virus serotype 2 inverted
>Addgene plasmid #84503 | V2-MESA-35F-Tev | depositor full sequence | sequence record 161514 | Full plasmid sequence
GGGCAAAGCCCGGGCGTCGGGCGACCTTTGGTCGCCCGGCCTCAGTGAGCGAGCGAGCGCGCAGAGAGGG
AGTGGCCAACTCCATCACTAGGGGTTCCTTGTAGTTAATGATTAACCCGCCATGCTACTTATCTACGTAG
CCATGCTCTAGGGATCCGGCCAGATATACGCGTTGACATTGATTATTGACTAGTTATTAATAGTAATCAA
TTACGGGGTCATTAGTTCATAGCCCATATATGGAGTTCCGCGTTACATAACTTACGGTAAATGGCCCGCC
TGGCTGACCGCCCAACGACCCCCGCCCATTGACGTCAATAATGACGTATGTTCCCATAGTAACGCCAATA
GGGACTTTCCATTGACGTCAATGGGTGGAGTATTTACGGTAAACTGCCCACTTGGCAGTACATCAAGTGT
ATCATATGCCAAGTACGCCCCCTATTGACGTCAATGACGGTAAATGGCCCGCCTGGCATTATGCCCAGTA
CATGACCTTATGGGACTTTCCTACTTGGCAGTACATCTACGTATTAGTCATCGCTATTACCATGGTGATG
CGGTTTTGGCAGTACATCAATGGGCGTGGATAGCGGTTTGACTCACGGGGATTTCCAAGTCTCCACCCCA
TTGACGTCAATGGGAGTTTGTTTTGGCACCAAAATCAACGGGACTTTCCAAAATGTCGTAACAACTCCGC
CCCATTGACGCAAATGGGCGGTAGGCGTGTACGGTGGGAGGTCTATATAAGCAGAGCTCTCTGGCTAACT
AGAGAACCCACTGCTTACTGGCTTATCGAAATTAATACGACTCACTATAGGGAGACCCAAGCTGGCTAGC
GCCATCATGGCTTGGACCAGCTTAATTCTTAGCTTGCTTGCCCTGTGCAGCGGTGCATCATCTGACATAC
AGATGACTCAGTCACCTAGCAGTCTGTCTGCTTCAGTCGGTGATAGGGTAACTATCACCTGTCGGGCATC
TCAGGTGATCAGAAGGTCTCTGGCCTGGTATCAGCAGAAGCCCGGCAAGGCTCCTAAGTTGCTTATCTAT
GCAGCTTCAAACTTGGCCAGTGGGGTGCCTAGCCGGTTTAGCGGAAGTGGTTCTGGCACAGACTTCACTT
TGACAATCAGTTCCCTCCAACCGGAGGATTTCGCTACCTACTACTGTCAGCAGTCCAACACCAGCCCTCT
GACGTTTGGACAGGGCACTAAAGTGGAGATTAAGAGGGGAGGCGGAGGCTCCGGTGGGGGAGGCTCTGGT
GGTGGAGGTAGCGAGGTTCAGCTGGTGGAAAGTGGTGGCGGACTAGTACAGCCAGGCGGCTCCCTGCGGC
TGAGTTGCGCCGCGAGTGGCTTTTCTATAAACGGATCCTGGATCTTCTGGGTCAGGCAAGCCCCTGGGAA
AGGATTGGAGTGGGTTGGAGCCATTTGGCCTTTCGGTGGGTATACTCACTATGCAGATAGCGTGAAAGGG
AGGTTCACCATCTCTGCAGACACAAGCAAGAACACGGCCTACCTACAGATGAACTCTCTGAGGGCAGAGG
ACACTGCCGTCTACTATTGCGCCCGATGGGGACACTCCACAAGCCCTTGGGCCATGGACTATTGGGGACA
GGGGACATTGGTAGGCGCCGGATCTGGAGGAGACTACAAGGACGATGACGACAACGGCGGATCGGGGGGG
TCTGGTGGTAGTGGCGGTTCGGGGGGAGGTACCGGTCTGGTCGTGGTTGCTGGAGTCCTGTTTTGTTATG
GCTTGCTAGTGACAGTGGCTCTTTGTGTTGAAAACGAGAGCTTGTTTAAGGGGCCGCGTGATTACAACCC
GATATCGAGCACCATTTGTCATTTGACGAATGAATCTGATGGGCACACAACATCGTTGTATGGTATTGGA
TTTGGTCCCTTCATCATTACAAACAAGCACTTGTTTAGAAGAAATAATGGAACACTGTTGGTCCAATCAC
TACATGGTGTATTCAAGGTCAAGAACACCACGACTTTGCAACAACACCTCATTGATGGGAGGGACATGAT
AATTATTCGCATGCCTAAGGATTTCCCACCATTTCCTCAAAAGCTGAAATTTAGAGAGCCACAAAGGGAA
GAGCGCATATGTCTTGTGACAACCAACTTCCAAACTAAGAGCATGTCTAGCATGGTGTCAGACACTAGTT
GCACATTCCCTTCATCTGATGGCATATTCTGGAAGCATTGGATTCAAACCAAGGATGGGCAGTGTGGCAG
TCCATTAGTATCAACTAGAGATGGGTTCATTGTTGGTATACACTCAGCATCGAATTTCACCAACACAAAC
AATTATTTCACAAGCGTGCCGAAAAACTTCATGGAATTGTTGACAAATCAGGAGGCGCAGCAGTGGGTTA
GTGGTTGGCGATTAAATGCTGACTCAGTATTGTGGGGGGGCCATAAAGTTTTCATGGTGAAACCTGAAGA
GCCTTTTCAGCCAGTTAAGGAAGCGACTCAACTCATGAATTAGTAGCGGCCGCCACCGCGGTGGAGCTGT
TTAAACCTCGAGCAATTCACCCCACCAGTGCAGGCTGCCTATCAGAAAGTGGTGGCTGGTGTGGCTAATG
CCCTGGCCCACAAGTATCACTAAGCTCGCTTTCTTGCTGTCCAATTTCTATTAAAGGTTCCTTTGTTCCC
TAAGTCCAACTACTAAACTGGGGATATTATGAAGGGCCTTGAGCATCTGGATTCTGCCTAATAAAAAACA
TTTATTTTCATTGCAATGATGTATTTAAATTATTTCTGAATATTTTACTAAAAAGGGAATGTGGGAGGTC
AGTGCATTTAAAACATAAAGAAATGAAGAGCTAGTTCAAACCTTGGGAAAATACACTATATCTTAAACTC
CATGAAAGAAGGTGAGGCTGCAAACAGTAATGCACATTGGCAACAGCCCCTGATGCCTATGCCTTATTCA
TCCCTCAGAAAAGGATTCAAGTAGAGGCTTGATTTGGAGGTTAAAGTTTTGCTATGCTGTATTTTACATT
ACTTATTGTTTTAGCTGTCCTCATGAATGTCTTTTCACTACCCATTTGCTTATCCTGCATCTCTCAGCCT
TGACTCCACTCAGTTCTCTTGCTTAGAGATACCACCTTTCCCCTGAAGTGTTCCTTCCATGTTTTACGGC
GAGATGGTTTCTCCTCGCCTGGCCACTCAGCCTTAGTTGTCTCTGTTGTCTTATAGAGGTCTACTTGAAG
AAGGAAAAACAGGGGGCATGGTTTGACTGTCCTGTGAGCCCTTCTTCCCTGCCTCCCCCACTCACAGTGA
CCCGGAATCCCTCGACATGGCAGTCTAGAGCATGGCTACGTAGATAAGTAGCATGGCGGGTTAATCATTA
ACTACAAGGAACCCCTAGTGATGGAGTTGGCCACTCCCTCTCTGCGCGCTCGCTCGCTCACTGAGGCCGG
GCGACCAAAGGTCGCCCGACGCCCGGGCTTTGCCCGGGCGGCCTCAGTGAGCGAGCGAGCGCGCCAGCTG
GCGTAATAGCGAAGAGGCCCGCACCGATCGCCCTTCCCAACAGTTGCGCAGCCTGAATGGCGAATGGAAT
TCCAGACGATTGAGCGTCAAAATGTAGGTATTTCCATGAGCGTTTTTCCT
[38 nt withheld, positions 3621-3658]
C
[378 nt withheld, positions 3660-4037]
C
[91 nt withheld, positions 4039-4129]
A
[49 nt withheld, positions 4131-4179]
CCTTTGACGTTGGAGTCCACGTTCTTT
[37 nt withheld, positions 4207-4243]
ACCCTATCTCGGTCTATTCTTTTGATTTATAAGGGATTTTGCCGATTTCGGCCTATTGGTTAAAAAATGA
GCTGATTTAACAAAAATTTAACGCGAATTTTAACAAAAT
[37 nt withheld, positions 4353-4389]
T
[100 nt withheld, positions 4391-4490]
CTCAGGCAATGACCTGATAGCCTTTGTAG
[69 nt withheld, positions 4520-4588]
T
[44 nt withheld, positions 4590-4633]
ACCTACACATTACTCA
[44 nt withheld, positions 4650-4693]
TTGCGTTGAAATAAAGGCTTCTCCC
[83 nt withheld, positions 4719-4801]
TTCTTTGCCTTGCCTGTATGATTTATTGGATGTTGGAATTCCTGATGCGGTATTTTCTCCTTACGCATCT
GTGCGGTATTTCACACCGCATATGGTGCACTCTCAGTACAATCTGCTCTGATGCCGCATAGTTAAGCCAG
CCCCGACACCCGCCAACACCCGCTGACGCGCCCTGACGGGCTTGTCTGCTCCCGGCATCCGCTTACAGAC
AAGCTGTGACCGTCTCCGGGAGCTGCATGTGTCAGAGGTTTTCACCGTCATCACCGAAACGCGCGAGACG
AAAGGGCCTCGTGATACGCCTATTTTTATAGGTTAATGTCATGATAATAATGGTTTCTTAGACGTCAGGT
GGCACTTTTCGGGGAAATGTGCGCGGAACCCCTATTTGTTTATTTTTCTAAATACATTCAAATATGTATC
CGCTCATGAGACAATAACCCTGATAAATGCTTCAATAATATTGAAAAAGGAAGAGTATGAGTATTCAACA
TTTCCGTGTCGCCCTTATTCCCTTTTTTGCGGCATTTTGCCTTCCTGTTTTTGCTCACCCAGAAACGCTG
GTGAAAGTAAAAGATGCTGAAGATCAGTTGGGTGCACGAGTGGGTTACATCGAACTGGATCTCAACAGCG
GTAAGATCCTTGAGAGTTTTCGCCCCGAAGAACGTTTTCCAATGATGAGCACTTTTAAAGTTCTGCTATG
TGGCGCGGTATTATCCCGTATTGACGCCGGGCAAGAGCAACTCGGTCGCCGCATACACTATTCTCAGAAT
GACTTGGTTGAGTACTCACCAGTCACAGAAAAGCATCTTACGGATGGCATGACAGTAAGAGAATTATGCA
GTGCTGCCATAACCATGAGTGATAACACTGCGGCCAACTTACTTCTGACAACGATCGGAGGACCGAAGGA
GCTAACCGCTTTTTTGCACAACATGGGGGATCATGTAACTCGCCTTGATCGTTGGGAACCGGAGCTGAAT
GAAGCCATACCAAACGACGAGCGTGACACCACGATGCCTGTAGCAATGGCAACAACGTTGCGCAAACTAT
TAACTGGCGAACTACTTACTCTAGCTTCCCGGCAACAATTAATAGACTGGATGGAGGCGGATAAAGTTGC
AGGACCACTTCTGCGCTCGGCCCTTCCGGCTGGCTGGTTTATTGCTGATAAATCTGGAGCCGGTGAGCGT
GGGTCTCGCGGTATCATTGCAGCACTGGGGCCAGATGGTAAGCCCTCCCGTATCGTAGTTATCTACACGA
CGGGGAGTCAGGCAACTATGGATGAACGAAATAGACAGATCGCTGAGATAGGTGCCTCACTGATTAAGCA
TTGGTAACTGTCAGACCAAGTTTACTCATATATACTTTAGATTGATTTAAAACTTCATTTTTAATTTAAA
AGGATCTAGGTGAAGATCCTTTTTGATAATCTCATGACCAAAATCCCTTAACGTGAGTTTTCGTTCCACT
GAGCGTCAGACCCCGTAGAAAAGATCAAAGGATCTTCTTGAGATCCTTTTTTTCTGCGCGTAATCTGCTG
CTTGCAAACAAAAAAACCACCGCTACCAGCGGTGGTTTGTTTGCCGGATCAAGAGCTACCAACTCTTTTT
CCGAAGGTAACTGGCTTCAGCAGAGCGCAGATACCAAATACTGTCCTTCTAGTGTAGCCGTAGTTAGGCC
ACCACTTCAAGAACTCTGTAGCACCGCCTACATACCTCGCTCTGCTAATCCTGTTACCAGTGGCTGCTGC
CAGTGGCGATAAGTCGTGTCTTACCGGGTTGGACTCAAGACGATAGTTACCGGATAAGGCGCAGCGGTCG
GGCTGAACGGGGGGTTCGTGCACACAGCCCAGCTTGGAGCGAACGACCTACACCGAACTGAGATACCTAC
AGCGTGAGCTATGAGAAAGCGCCACGCTTCCCGAAGGGAGAAAGGCGGACAGGTATCCGGTAAGCGGCAG
GGTCGGAACAGGAGAGCGCACGAGGGAGCTTCCAGGGGGAAACGCCTGGTATCTTTATAGTCCTGTCGGG
TTTCGCCACCTCTGACTTGAGCGTCGATTTTTGTGATGCTCGTCAGGGGGGCGGAGCCTATGGAAAAACG
CCAGCAACGCGGCCTTTTTACGGTTCCTGGCCTTTTGCTGGCCTTTTGCTCACATGTTCTTTCCTGCGTT
ATCCCCTGATTCTGTGGATAACCGTATTACCGCCTTTGAGTGAGCTGATACCGCTCGCCGCAGCCGAACG
ACCGAGCGCAGCGAGTCAGTGAGCGAGGAAGCGGAAGAGCGCCCAATACGCAAACCGCCTCTCCCCGCGC
GTTGGCCGATTCATTAATGCAGCAGCTGCGCGCTCGCTCGCTCACTGAGGCCGCCC
