>Addgene plasmid #84503 | V2-MESA-35F-Tev | addgene partial sequence | sequence record 167142 | CMV-F 5'-CGCAAATGGGCGGTAGGCGTG-3'
ACTAGAGAACCCACTGCTTACTGGCTTATCGAAATTAATACGACTCACTATAGGGAGACCCAAGCTGGCT
AGCGCCATCATGGCTTGGACCAGCTTAATTCTTAGCTTGCTTGCCCTGTGCAGCGGTGCATCATCTGACA
TACAGATGACTCAGTCACCTAGCAGTCTGTCTGCTTCAGTCGGTGATAGGGTAACTATCACCTGTCGGGC
ATCTCAGGTGATCAGAAGGTCTCTGGCCTGGTATCAGCAGAAGCCCGGCAAGGCTCCTAAGTTGCTTATC
TATGCAGCTTCAAACTTGGCCAGTGGGGTGCCTAGCCGGTTTAGCGGAAGTGGTTCTGGCACAGACTTCA
CTTTGACAATCAGTTCCCTCCAACCGGAGGATTTCGCTACCTACTACTGTCAGCAGTCCAACACCAGCCC
TCTGACGTTTGGACAGGGCACTAAAGTGGAGATTAAGAGGGGAGGCGGAGGCTCCGGTGGGGGAGGCTCT
GGTGGTGGAGGTAGCGAGGTTCAGCTGGTGGAAAGTGGTGGCGGACTAGTACAGCCAGGCGGCTCCCTGC
GGCTGAGTTGCGCCGCGAGTGGCTTTTCTATAAACGGATCCTGGATCTTCTGGGTCAGGCAAGCCCCTGG
GAAAGGATTGGAGTGGGTTGGAGCCATTTGGCCTTTCGGTGGGTATACTCACTATGCAGATAGCGTGAAA
GGGAGGTTCACCATCTCTGCAGACACAAGCAAGAACACGGCCTACCTACAGATGAACTCTCTGAGGGCAG
AGGACACTGCCGTCTACTATTGCGCCCGATGGGGACACTCCACAAGCCCTTGGGCCATGGACTATTGGGG
ACAGGGG
