>Addgene plasmid #84503 | V2-MESA-35F-Tev | addgene partial sequence | sequence record 167143 | hbeta-globpA-R2 5'-GATGCTCAAGGCCCTTCATA-3'
AAGGAACCTTTAATAGAAATTGGACAGCAAGAAAGCGAGCTTAGTGATACTTGTGGGCCAGGGCATTAGC
CACACCAGCCACCACTTTCTGATAGGCAGCCTGCACTGGTGGGGTGAATTGCTCGAGGTTTAAACAGCTC
CACCGCGGTGGCGGCCGCTACTAATTCATGAGTTGAGTCGCTTCCTTAACTGGCTGAAAAGGCTCTTCAG
GTTTCACCATGAAAACTTTATGGCCCCCCCACAATACTGAGTCAGCATTTAATCGCCAACCACTAACCCA
CTGCTGCGCCTCCTGATTTGTCAACAATTCCATGAAGTTTTTCGGCACGCTTGTGAAATAATTGTTTGTG
TTGGTGAAATTCGATGCTGAGTGTATACCAACAATGAACCCATCTCTAGTTGATACTAATGGACTGCCAC
ACTGCCCATCCTTGGTTTGAATCCAATGCTTCCAGAATATGCCATCAGATGAAGGGAATGTGCAACTAGT
GTCTGACACCATGCTAGACATGCTCTTAGTTTGGAAGTTGGTTGTCACAAGACATATGCGCTCTTCCCTT
TGTGGCTCTCTAAATTTCAGCTTTTGAGGAAATGGTGGGAAATCCTTAGGCATGCGAATAATTATCATGT
CCCTCCCATCAATGAGGTGTTGTTGCAAAGTCGTGGTGTTCTTGACCTTGAATACACCATGTAGTGATTG
GACCAACAGTGTTCCATTATTTCTTCTAAACAAGTGCTTGTTTGTAATGATGAAGGGACCAAATCCAATA
CCATACAACGATGTTGTGTGCCCATCAGATTCATTCGTCAAATGACAAATGGTGCTCGATATCGGGTTGT
AATCACGCGGCCCCTTAAACAAGCTCTCGTTTTCA
